Addgene plasmid #122335: px335-sgRNA-EF(Cas9n)-Dhx15-R
Purpose: Expresses sgRNA targeting mouse Dhx15 and Cas9 nickase in mammalian cells
Depositing lab: Hiroshi Ochiai. Depositing organization: Hiroshima University. Publication: Genome-wide kinetic properties of transcriptional bursting in mouse embryonic stem cells. Ochiai H, Hayashi T, Umeda M, Yoshimura M, Harada A, Shimizu Y, Nakano K, Saitoh N, Liu Z, Yamamoto T, Okamura T, Ohkawa Y, Kimura H, Nikaido I. Sci Adv. 2020 Jun 17;6(25):eaaz6699. doi: 10.1126/sciadv.aaz6699. eCollection 2020 Jun. PubMed 32596448.
Backbone
  Vector backbone: px335
  Backbone size w/o insert (bp): 8427
  Total vector size (bp): 8447
  Modifications to backbone: We applied an optimized sgRNA design (sgRNA(F+E)) (Chen et al., Cell, 2013)
  Vector type: Mammalian Expression
Growth in bacteria
  Bacterial resistance: Ampicillin, 100 μg/mL
  Growth temperature: 37°C
  Growth strain: DH5alpha
  Copy number: High Copy
Gene/Insert
  Gene/Insert name: sgRNA for mouse Dhx15
  gRNA/shRNA sequence: TTAGAACTGAAGTTATTCAG
  Species: Synthetic
  Cloning method: Restriction Enzyme; 5′ cloning site BbsI (destroyed during cloning); 3′ cloning site BbsI (destroyed during cloning)
  Sequencing primers: 5′ LKO1_5_primer
Terms and licenses: Academic/Nonprofit Terms; Industry Terms: Not Available to Industry
How to cite: px335-sgRNA-EF(Cas9n)-Dhx15-R was a gift from Hiroshi Ochiai (Addgene plasmid # 122335 ; http://n2t.net/addgene:122335 ; RRID:Addgene_122335)
