[The description below was written by a language model from this plasmid's Addgene catalogue record and pLannotate feature annotations shown in this document.]
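Description:
px335-sgRNA-EF(Cas9n)-Dhx15-R is a mammalian expression plasmid of about 8.4 kb, built on the px335 backbone, that delivers both components of a CRISPR nickase system from one vector. It is propagated in E. coli as a high-copy plasmid through a ColE1/pUC-type origin and selected with ampicillin via the β-lactamase gene. The backbone also carries a filamentous phage (f1/M13) origin, small pBR322-derived bom and rop fragments, and a single AAV2 inverted terminal repeat downstream of the Cas9 cassette. With only one ITR annotated, this appears to be a backbone remnant rather than a functional AAV packaging arrangement.

The first expression unit is a human U6 RNA polymerase III promoter driving a single guide RNA whose 20-nt spacer targets mouse Dhx15. The spacer was inserted between BbsI sites that were destroyed by the cloning. The depositor replaced the standard guide scaffold with the optimized sgRNA(F+E) design, which likely explains why the annotation software recognises the scaffold only as tracrRNA and gRNA scaffold fragments. The second unit uses a CMV enhancer, chicken β-actin promoter and hybrid intron to express Streptococcus pyogenes Cas9, annotated as overlapping N- and C-terminal portions of one continuous coding region. It is preceded by a short match to an HA epitope tag and terminated by a bGH polyadenylation signal. The record describes this Cas9 as the nickase form, which cuts only one DNA strand, although the inactivating mutation is not itself annotated.

The "R" suffix suggests use alongside a partner guide for paired nicking at the Dhx15 locus, though the record does not say so explicitly. The depositor and sequencing-derived records differ by one nucleotide and have essentially identical feature maps.
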