Features (pLannotate 1.2.2; 18 found; start..end, strand, type, name):
      1..241     +  promoter       U6 promoter: RNA polymerase III promoter for human U6 snRNA
    289..356     +  misc_RNA       tracrRNA (fragment): trans-activating CRISPR RNA for the Streptococcus pyogenes CRISPR/Cas9 system
    363..406     +  misc_RNA       gRNA scaffold (fragment): guide RNA scaffold for the Streptococcus pyogenes CRISPR/Cas9 system
    453..738     +  enhancer       CMV enhancer: human cytomegalovirus immediate early enhancer; contains an 18-bp deletion relative to the standard CMV enhancer
    740..1017    +  promoter       chicken β-actin promoter: No description available
   1018..1246    +  intron         hybrid intron: hybrid between chicken β-actin (CBA) and minute virus of mice (MMV) introns (Gray et al., 2011)
   1267..1294    +  CDS            3xHA (fragment): three tandem HA epitope tags
   1327..3042    +  CDS            Cas9(N): N-terminal portion of Streptococcus pyogenes Cas9 (Zetsche et al., 2015)
   2929..5427    +  CDS            Cas9(C): C-terminal portion of Streptococcus pyogenes Cas9 (Zetsche et al., 2015)
   5494..5605    +  polyA_signal   bGH poly(A) signal: bovine growth hormone polyadenylation signal
   5710..5850    +  repeat_region  AAV2 ITR: inverted terminal repeat of adeno-associated virus serotype 2 inverted
   5855..5906    -  misc_feature   bom (fragment): basis of mobility region from pBR322
   5925..6305    +  rep_origin     M13 ori (sequence partly withheld): M13 bacteriophage origin of replication; arrow indicates direction of (+) strand synthesis
   6381..6430    -  misc_feature   bom (fragment): basis of mobility region from pBR322
   6532..6567    -  CDS            rop (fragment): Rop protein, which maintains plasmids at low copy number; rop
   6662..6766    +  promoter       AmpR promoter: bla
   6767..7627    +  CDS            AmpR: β-lactamase; bla; confers resistance to ampicillin, carbenicillin, and related antibiotics
   7798..8386    +  rep_origin     ori: high-copy-number ColE1/pMB1/pBR322/pUC origin of replication
>Addgene plasmid #122335 | px335-sgRNA-EF(Cas9n)-Dhx15-R | depositor full sequence | sequence record 233482 | px335-sgRNA-EF(Cas9n)-Dhx15-R sequence 8447 bps
GAGGGCCTATTTCCCATGATTCCTTCATATTTGCATATACGATACAAGGCTGTTAGAGAGATAATTGGAA
TTAATTTGACTGTAAACACAAAGATATTAGTACAAAATACGTGACGTAGAAAGTAATAATTTCTTGGGTA
GTTTGCAGTTTTAAAATTATGTTTTAAAATGGACTATCATATGCTTACCGTAACTTGAAAGTATTTCGAT
TTCTTGGCTTTATATATCTTGTGGAAAGGACGAAACACCGTTAGAACTGAAGTTATTCAGGTTTAAGAGC
TATGCTGGAAACAGCATAGCAAGTTTAAATAAGGCTAGTCCGTTATCAACTTGAAAAAGTGGCACCGAGT
CGGTGCTTTTTTGTTTTAGAGCTAGAAATAGCAAGTTAAAATAAGGCTAGTCCGTTTTTAGCGCGTGCGC
CAATTCTGCAGACAAATGGCTCTAGAGGTACCCGTTACATAACTTACGGTAAATGGCCCGCCTGGCTGAC
CGCCCAACGACCCCCGCCCATTGACGTCAATAGTAACGCCAATAGGGACTTTCCATTGACGTCAATGGGT
GGAGTATTTACGGTAAACTGCCCACTTGGCAGTACATCAAGTGTATCATATGCCAAGTACGCCCCCTATT
GACGTCAATGACGGTAAATGGCCCGCCTGGCATTGTGCCCAGTACATGACCTTATGGGACTTTCCTACTT
GGCAGTACATCTACGTATTAGTCATCGCTATTACCATGGTCGAGGTGAGCCCCACGTTCTGCTTCACTCT
CCCCATCTCCCCCCCCTCCCCACCCCCAATTTTGTATTTATTTATTTTTTAATTATTTTGTGCAGCGATG
GGGGCGGGGGGGGGGGGGGGGCGCGCGCCAGGCGGGGCGGGGCGGGGCGAGGGGCGGGGCGGGGCGAGGC
GGAGAGGTGCGGCGGCAGCCAATCAGAGCGGCGCGCTCCGAAAGTTTCCTTTTATGGCGAGGCGGCGGCG
GCGGCGGCCCTATAAAAAGCGAAGCGCGCGGCGGGCGGGAGTCGCTGCGACGCTGCCTTCGCCCCGTGCC
CCGCTCCGCCGCCGCCTCGCGCCGCCCGCCCCGGCTCTGACTGACCGCGTTACTCCCACAGGTGAGCGGG
CGGGACGGCCCTTCTCCTCCGGGCTGTAATTAGCTGAGCAAGAGGTAAGGGTTTAAGGGATGGTTGGTTG
GTGGGGTATTAATGTTTAATTACCTGGAGCACCTGCCTGAAATCACTTTTTTTCAGGTTGGACCGGTGCC
ACCATGTACCCATACGATGTTCCAGATTACGCTTCGCCGAAGAAAAAGCGCAAGGTCGAAGCGTCCGACA
AGAAGTACAGCATCGGCCTGGCCATCGGCACCAACTCTGTGGGCTGGGCCGTGATCACCGACGAGTACAA
GGTGCCCAGCAAGAAATTCAAGGTGCTGGGCAACACCGACCGGCACAGCATCAAGAAGAACCTGATCGGA
GCCCTGCTGTTCGACAGCGGCGAAACAGCCGAGGCCACCCGGCTGAAGAGAACCGCCAGAAGAAGATACA
CCAGACGGAAGAACCGGATCTGCTATCTGCAAGAGATCTTCAGCAACGAGATGGCCAAGGTGGACGACAG
CTTCTTCCACAGACTGGAAGAGTCCTTCCTGGTGGAAGAGGATAAGAAGCACGAGCGGCACCCCATCTTC
GGCAACATCGTGGACGAGGTGGCCTACCACGAGAAGTACCCCACCATCTACCACCTGAGAAAGAAACTGG
TGGACAGCACCGACAAGGCCGACCTGCGGCTGATCTATCTGGCCCTGGCCCACATGATCAAGTTCCGGGG
CCACTTCCTGATCGAGGGCGACCTGAACCCCGACAACAGCGACGTGGACAAGCTGTTCATCCAGCTGGTG
CAGACCTACAACCAGCTGTTCGAGGAAAACCCCATCAACGCCAGCGGCGTGGACGCCAAGGCCATCCTGT
CTGCCAGACTGAGCAAGAGCAGACGGCTGGAAAATCTGATCGCCCAGCTGCCCGGCGAGAAGAAGAATGG
CCTGTTCGGCAACCTGATTGCCCTGAGCCTGGGCCTGACCCCCAACTTCAAGAGCAACTTCGACCTGGCC
GAGGATGCCAAACTGCAGCTGAGCAAGGACACCTACGACGACGACCTGGACAACCTGCTGGCCCAGATCG
GCGACCAGTACGCCGACCTGTTTCTGGCCGCCAAGAACCTGTCCGACGCCATCCTGCTGAGCGACATCCT
GAGAGTGAACACCGAGATCACCAAGGCCCCCCTGAGCGCCTCTATGATCAAGAGATACGACGAGCACCAC
CAGGACCTGACCCTGCTGAAAGCTCTCGTGCGGCAGCAGCTGCCTGAGAAGTACAAAGAGATTTTCTTCG
ACCAGAGCAAGAACGGCTACGCCGGCTACATTGACGGCGGAGCCAGCCAGGAAGAGTTCTACAAGTTCAT
CAAGCCCATCCTGGAAAAGATGGACGGCACCGAGGAACTGCTCGTGAAGCTGAACAGAGAGGACCTGCTG
CGGAAGCAGCGGACCTTCGACAACGGCAGCATCCCCCACCAGATCCACCTGGGAGAGCTGCACGCCATTC
TGCGGCGGCAGGAAGATTTTTACCCATTCCTGAAGGACAACCGGGAAAAGATCGAGAAGATCCTGACCTT
CCGCATCCCCTACTACGTGGGCCCTCTGGCCAGGGGAAACAGCAGATTCGCCTGGATGACCAGAAAGAGC
GAGGAAACCATCACCCCCTGGAACTTCGAGGAAGTGGTGGACAAGGGCGCTTCCGCCCAGAGCTTCATCG
AGCGGATGACCAACTTCGATAAGAACCTGCCCAACGAGAAGGTGCTGCCCAAGCACAGCCTGCTGTACGA
GTACTTCACCGTGTATAACGAGCTGACCAAAGTGAAATACGTGACCGAGGGAATGAGAAAGCCCGCCTTC
CTGAGCGGCGAGCAGAAAAAGGCCATCGTGGACCTGCTGTTCAAGACCAACCGGAAAGTGACCGTGAAGC
AGCTGAAAGAGGACTACTTCAAGAAAATCGAGTGCTTCGACTCCGTGGAAATCTCCGGCGTGGAAGATCG
GTTCAACGCCTCCCTGGGCACATACCACGATCTGCTGAAAATTATCAAGGACAAGGACTTCCTGGACAAT
GAGGAAAACGAGGACATTCTGGAAGATATCGTGCTGACCCTGACACTGTTTGAGGACAGAGAGATGATCG
AGGAACGGCTGAAAACCTATGCCCACCTGTTCGACGACAAAGTGATGAAGCAGCTGAAGCGGCGGAGATA
CACCGGCTGGGGCAGGCTGAGCCGGAAGCTGATCAACGGCATCCGGGACAAGCAGTCCGGCAAGACAATC
CTGGATTTCCTGAAGTCCGACGGCTTCGCCAACAGAAACTTCATGCAGCTGATCCACGACGACAGCCTGA
CCTTTAAAGAGGACATCCAGAAAGCCCAGGTGTCCGGCCAGGGCGATAGCCTGCACGAGCACATTGCCAA
TCTGGCCGGCAGCCCCGCCATTAAGAAGGGCATCCTGCAGACAGTGAAGGTGGTGGACGAGCTCGTGAAA
GTGATGGGCCGGCACAAGCCCGAGAACATCGTGATCGAAATGGCCAGAGAGAACCAGACCACCCAGAAGG
GACAGAAGAACAGCCGCGAGAGAATGAAGCGGATCGAAGAGGGCATCAAAGAGCTGGGCAGCCAGATCCT
GAAAGAACACCCCGTGGAAAACACCCAGCTGCAGAACGAGAAGCTGTACCTGTACTACCTGCAGAATGGG
CGGGATATGTACGTGGACCAGGAACTGGACATCAACCGGCTGTCCGACTACGATGTGGACCATATCGTGC
CTCAGAGCTTTCTGAAGGACGACTCCATCGACAACAAGGTGCTGACCAGAAGCGACAAGAACCGGGGCAA
GAGCGACAACGTGCCCTCCGAAGAGGTCGTGAAGAAGATGAAGAACTACTGGCGGCAGCTGCTGAACGCC
AAGCTGATTACCCAGAGAAAGTTCGACAATCTGACCAAGGCCGAGAGAGGCGGCCTGAGCGAACTGGATA
AGGCCGGCTTCATCAAGAGACAGCTGGTGGAAACCCGGCAGATCACAAAGCACGTGGCACAGATCCTGGA
CTCCCGGATGAACACTAAGTACGACGAGAATGACAAGCTGATCCGGGAAGTGAAAGTGATCACCCTGAAG
TCCAAGCTGGTGTCCGATTTCCGGAAGGATTTCCAGTTTTACAAAGTGCGCGAGATCAACAACTACCACC
ACGCCCACGACGCCTACCTGAACGCCGTCGTGGGAACCGCCCTGATCAAAAAGTACCCTAAGCTGGAAAG
CGAGTTCGTGTACGGCGACTACAAGGTGTACGACGTGCGGAAGATGATCGCCAAGAGCGAGCAGGAAATC
GGCAAGGCTACCGCCAAGTACTTCTTCTACAGCAACATCATGAACTTTTTCAAGACCGAGATTACCCTGG
CCAACGGCGAGATCCGGAAGCGGCCTCTGATCGAGACAAACGGCGAAACCGGGGAGATCGTGTGGGATAA
GGGCCGGGATTTTGCCACCGTGCGGAAAGTGCTGAGCATGCCCCAAGTGAATATCGTGAAAAAGACCGAG
GTGCAGACAGGCGGCTTCAGCAAAGAGTCTATCCTGCCCAAGAGGAACAGCGATAAGCTGATCGCCAGAA
AGAAGGACTGGGACCCTAAGAAGTACGGCGGCTTCGACAGCCCCACCGTGGCCTATTCTGTGCTGGTGGT
GGCCAAAGTGGAAAAGGGCAAGTCCAAGAAACTGAAGAGTGTGAAAGAGCTGCTGGGGATCACCATCATG
GAAAGAAGCAGCTTCGAGAAGAATCCCATCGACTTTCTGGAAGCCAAGGGCTACAAAGAAGTGAAAAAGG
ACCTGATCATCAAGCTGCCTAAGTACTCCCTGTTCGAGCTGGAAAACGGCCGGAAGAGAATGCTGGCCTC
TGCCGGCGAACTGCAGAAGGGAAACGAACTGGCCCTGCCCTCCAAATATGTGAACTTCCTGTACCTGGCC
AGCCACTATGAGAAGCTGAAGGGCTCCCCCGAGGATAATGAGCAGAAACAGCTGTTTGTGGAACAGCACA
AGCACTACCTGGACGAGATCATCGAGCAGATCAGCGAGTTCTCCAAGAGAGTGATCCTGGCCGACGCTAA
TCTGGACAAAGTGCTGTCCGCCTACAACAAGCACCGGGATAAGCCCATCAGAGAGCAGGCCGAGAATATC
ATCCACCTGTTTACCCTGACCAATCTGGGAGCCCCTGCCGCCTTCAAGTACTTTGACACCACCATCGACC
GGAAGAGGTACACCAGCACCAAAGAGGTGCTGGACGCCACCCTGATCCACCAGAGCATCACCGGCCTGTA
CGAGACACGGATCGACCTGTCTCAGCTGGGAGGCGACAGCCCCAAGAAGAAGAGAAAGGTGGAGGCCAGC
TAAGAATTCCTAGAGCTCGCTGATCAGCCTCGACTGTGCCTTCTAGTTGCCAGCCATCTGTTGTTTGCCC
CTCCCCCGTGCCTTCCTTGACCCTGGAAGGTGCCACTCCCACTGTCCTTTCCTAATAAAATGAGGAAATT
GCATCGCATTGTCTGAGTAGGTGTCATTCTATTCTGGGGGGTGGGGTGGGGCAGGACAGCAAGGGGGAGG
ATTGGGAAGAGAATAGCAGGCATGCTGGGGAGCGGCCGCAGGAACCCCTAGTGATGGAGTTGGCCACTCC
CTCTCTGCGCGCTCGCTCGCTCACTGAGGCCGGGCGACCAAAGGTCGCCCGACGCCCGGGCTTTGCCCGG
GCGGCCTCAGTGAGCGAGCGAGCGCGCAGCTGCCTGCAGGGGCGCCTGATGCGGTATTTTCTCCTTACGC
ATCTGTGCGGTATTTCACACCGCATA
[142 nt withheld, positions 5907-6048]
C
[141 nt withheld, positions 6050-6190]
CCTTTGACGTTGGAGTCCACGTTCTTT
[37 nt withheld, positions 6218-6254]
ACCCTATCTCGGGCTATTCTTTTGATTTATAAGGGATTTTGCCGATTTCGGCCTATTGGTTAAAAAATGA
GCTGATTTAACAAAAATTTAACGCGAATTTTAACAAAATATTAACGTTTACAATTTTATGGTGCACTCTC
AGTACAATCTGCTCTGATGCCGCATAGTTAAGCCAGCCCCGACACCCGCCAACACCCGCTGACGCGCCCT
GACGGGCTTGTCTGCTCCCGGCATCCGCTTACAGACAAGCTGTGACCGTCTCCGGGAGCTGCATGTGTCA
GAGGTTTTCACCGTCATCACCGAAACGCGCGAGACGAAAGGGCCTCGTGATACGCCTATTTTTATAGGTT
AATGTCATGATAATAATGGTTTCTTAGACGTCAGGTGGCACTTTTCGGGGAAATGTGCGCGGAACCCCTA
TTTGTTTATTTTTCTAAATACATTCAAATATGTATCCGCTCATGAGACAATAACCCTGATAAATGCTTCA
ATAATATTGAAAAAGGAAGAGTATGAGTATTCAACATTTCCGTGTCGCCCTTATTCCCTTTTTTGCGGCA
TTTTGCCTTCCTGTTTTTGCTCACCCAGAAACGCTGGTGAAAGTAAAAGATGCTGAAGATCAGTTGGGTG
CACGAGTGGGTTACATCGAACTGGATCTCAACAGCGGTAAGATCCTTGAGAGTTTTCGCCCCGAAGAACG
TTTTCCAATGATGAGCACTTTTAAAGTTCTGCTATGTGGCGCGGTATTATCCCGTATTGACGCCGGGCAA
GAGCAACTCGGTCGCCGCATACACTATTCTCAGAATGACTTGGTTGAGTACTCACCAGTCACAGAAAAGC
ATCTTACGGATGGCATGACAGTAAGAGAATTATGCAGTGCTGCCATAACCATGAGTGATAACACTGCGGC
CAACTTACTTCTGACAACGATCGGAGGACCGAAGGAGCTAACCGCTTTTTTGCACAACATGGGGGATCAT
GTAACTCGCCTTGATCGTTGGGAACCGGAGCTGAATGAAGCCATACCAAACGACGAGCGTGACACCACGA
TGCCTGTAGCAATGGCAACAACGTTGCGCAAACTATTAACTGGCGAACTACTTACTCTAGCTTCCCGGCA
ACAATTAATAGACTGGATGGAGGCGGATAAAGTTGCAGGACCACTTCTGCGCTCGGCCCTTCCGGCTGGC
TGGTTTATTGCTGATAAATCTGGAGCCGGTGAGCGTGGAAGCCGCGGTATCATTGCAGCACTGGGGCCAG
ATGGTAAGCCCTCCCGTATCGTAGTTATCTACACGACGGGGAGTCAGGCAACTATGGATGAACGAAATAG
ACAGATCGCTGAGATAGGTGCCTCACTGATTAAGCATTGGTAACTGTCAGACCAAGTTTACTCATATATA
CTTTAGATTGATTTAAAACTTCATTTTTAATTTAAAAGGATCTAGGTGAAGATCCTTTTTGATAATCTCA
TGACCAAAATCCCTTAACGTGAGTTTTCGTTCCACTGAGCGTCAGACCCCGTAGAAAAGATCAAAGGATC
TTCTTGAGATCCTTTTTTTCTGCGCGTAATCTGCTGCTTGCAAACAAAAAAACCACCGCTACCAGCGGTG
GTTTGTTTGCCGGATCAAGAGCTACCAACTCTTTTTCCGAAGGTAACTGGCTTCAGCAGAGCGCAGATAC
CAAATACTGTCCTTCTAGTGTAGCCGTAGTTAGGCCACCACTTCAAGAACTCTGTAGCACCGCCTACATA
CCTCGCTCTGCTAATCCTGTTACCAGTGGCTGCTGCCAGTGGCGATAAGTCGTGTCTTACCGGGTTGGAC
TCAAGACGATAGTTACCGGATAAGGCGCAGCGGTCGGGCTGAACGGGGGGTTCGTGCACACAGCCCAGCT
TGGAGCGAACGACCTACACCGAACTGAGATACCTACAGCGTGAGCTATGAGAAAGCGCCACGCTTCCCGA
AGGGAGAAAGGCGGACAGGTATCCGGTAAGCGGCAGGGTCGGAACAGGAGAGCGCACGAGGGAGCTTCCA
GGGGGAAACGCCTGGTATCTTTATAGTCCTGTCGGGTTTCGCCACCTCTGACTTGAGCGTCGATTTTTGT
GATGCTCGTCAGGGGGGCGGAGCCTATGGAAAAACGCCAGCAACGCGGCCTTTTTACGGTTCCTGGCCTT
TTGCTGGCCTTTTGCTCACATGT
