Features (pLannotate 1.2.2; 18 found; start..end, strand, type, name):
      1..241     +  promoter       U6 promoter: RNA polymerase III promoter for human U6 snRNA
    289..356     +  misc_RNA       tracrRNA (fragment): trans-activating CRISPR RNA for the Streptococcus pyogenes CRISPR/Cas9 system
    363..406     +  misc_RNA       gRNA scaffold (fragment): guide RNA scaffold for the Streptococcus pyogenes CRISPR/Cas9 system
    453..738     +  enhancer       CMV enhancer: human cytomegalovirus immediate early enhancer; contains an 18-bp deletion relative to the standard CMV enhancer
    740..1017    +  promoter       chicken β-actin promoter: No description available
   1018..1245    +  intron         hybrid intron: hybrid between chicken β-actin (CBA) and minute virus of mice (MMV) introns (Gray et al., 2011)
   1266..1293    +  CDS            3xHA (fragment): three tandem HA epitope tags
   1326..3041    +  CDS            Cas9(N): N-terminal portion of Streptococcus pyogenes Cas9 (Zetsche et al., 2015)
   2928..5426    +  CDS            Cas9(C): C-terminal portion of Streptococcus pyogenes Cas9 (Zetsche et al., 2015)
   5493..5604    +  polyA_signal   bGH poly(A) signal: bovine growth hormone polyadenylation signal
   5709..5849    +  repeat_region  AAV2 ITR: inverted terminal repeat of adeno-associated virus serotype 2 inverted
   5854..5905    -  misc_feature   bom (fragment): basis of mobility region from pBR322
   5924..6379    +  rep_origin     f1 ori (sequence partly withheld): f1 bacteriophage origin of replication; arrow indicates direction of (+) strand synthesis
   6380..6429    -  misc_feature   bom (fragment): basis of mobility region from pBR322
   6531..6566    -  CDS            rop (fragment): Rop protein, which maintains plasmids at low copy number; rop
   6661..6765    +  promoter       AmpR promoter: bla
   6766..7626    +  CDS            AmpR: β-lactamase; bla; confers resistance to ampicillin, carbenicillin, and related antibiotics
   7797..8385    +  rep_origin     ori: high-copy-number ColE1/pMB1/pBR322/pUC origin of replication
>Addgene plasmid #122335 | px335-sgRNA-EF(Cas9n)-Dhx15-R | addgene full sequence | sequence record 238521 | Addgene NGS Result
GAGGGCCTATTTCCCATGATTCCTTCATATTTGCATATACGATACAAGGCTGTTAGAGAGATAATTGGAA
TTAATTTGACTGTAAACACAAAGATATTAGTACAAAATACGTGACGTAGAAAGTAATAATTTCTTGGGTA
GTTTGCAGTTTTAAAATTATGTTTTAAAATGGACTATCATATGCTTACCGTAACTTGAAAGTATTTCGAT
TTCTTGGCTTTATATATCTTGTGGAAAGGACGAAACACCGTTAGAACTGAAGTTATTCAGGTTTAAGAGC
TATGCTGGAAACAGCATAGCAAGTTTAAATAAGGCTAGTCCGTTATCAACTTGAAAAAGTGGCACCGAGT
CGGTGCTTTTTTGTTTTAGAGCTAGAAATAGCAAGTTAAAATAAGGCTAGTCCGTTTTTAGCGCGTGCGC
CAATTCTGCAGACAAATGGCTCTAGAGGTACCCGTTACATAACTTACGGTAAATGGCCCGCCTGGCTGAC
CGCCCAACGACCCCCGCCCATTGACGTCAATAGTAACGCCAATAGGGACTTTCCATTGACGTCAATGGGT
GGAGTATTTACGGTAAACTGCCCACTTGGCAGTACATCAAGTGTATCATATGCCAAGTACGCCCCCTATT
GACGTCAATGACGGTAAATGGCCCGCCTGGCATTGTGCCCAGTACATGACCTTATGGGACTTTCCTACTT
GGCAGTACATCTACGTATTAGTCATCGCTATTACCATGGTCGAGGTGAGCCCCACGTTCTGCTTCACTCT
CCCCATCTCCCCCCCCTCCCCACCCCCAATTTTGTATTTATTTATTTTTTAATTATTTTGTGCAGCGATG
GGGGCGGGGGGGGGGGGGGGGCGCGCGCCAGGCGGGGCGGGGGGGGGGGGGGGGGGGGGGGGGGGGGGGG
GGGGGGGKGCGGCGGCAGCCAATCAGAGCGGCGCGCTCCGAAAGTTTCCTTTTATGGCGAGGCGGCGGCG
GCGGCGGCCCTATAAAAAGCGAAGCGCGCGGCGGGCGGGAGTCGCTGCGCGCTGCCTTCGCCCCGTGCCC
CGCTCCGCCGCCGCCTCGCGCCGCCCGCCCCGGCTCTGACTGACCGCGTTACTCCCACAGGTGAGCGGGC
GGGACGGCCCTTCTCCTCCGGGCTGTAATTAGCTGAGCAAGAGGTAAGGGTTTAAGGGATGGTTGGTTGG
TGGGGTATTAATGTTTAATTACCTGGAGCACCTGCCTGAAATCACTTTTTTTCAGGTTGGACCGGTGCCA
CCATGTACCCATACGATGTTCCAGATTACGCTTCGCCGAAGAAAAAGCGCAAGGTCGAAGCGTCCGACAA
GAAGTACAGCATCGGCCTGGCCATCGGCACCAACTCTGTGGGCTGGGCCGTGATCACCGACGAGTACAAG
GTGCCCAGCAAGAAATTCAAGGTGCTGGGCAACACCGACCGGCACAGCATCAAGAAGAACCTGATCGGAG
CCCTGCTGTTCGACAGCGGCGAAACAGCCGAGGCCACCCGGCTGAAGAGAACCGCCAGAAGAAGATACAC
CAGACGGAAGAACCGGATCTGCTATCTGCAAGAGATCTTCAGCAACGAGATGGCCAAGGTGGACGACAGC
TTCTTCCACAGACTGGAAGAGTCCTTCCTGGTGGAAGAGGATAAGAAGCACGAGCGGCACCCCATCTTCG
GCAACATCGTGGACGAGGTGGCCTACCACGAGAAGTACCCCACCATCTACCACCTGAGAAAGAAACTGGT
GGACAGCACCGACAAGGCCGACCTGCGGCTGATCTATCTGGCCCTGGCCCACATGATCAAGTTCCGGGGC
CACTTCCTGATCGAGGGCGACCTGAACCCCGACAACAGCGACGTGGACAAGCTGTTCATCCAGCTGGTGC
AGACCTACAACCAGCTGTTCGAGGAAAACCCCATCAACGCCAGCGGCGTGGACGCCAAGGCCATCCTGTC
TGCCAGACTGAGCAAGAGCAGACGGCTGGAAAATCTGATCGCCCAGCTGCCCGGCGAGAAGAAGAATGGC
CTGTTCGGCAACCTGATTGCCCTGAGCCTGGGCCTGACCCCCAACTTCAAGAGCAACTTCGACCTGGCCG
AGGATGCCAAACTGCAGCTGAGCAAGGACACCTACGACGACGACCTGGACAACCTGCTGGCCCAGATCGG
CGACCAGTACGCCGACCTGTTTCTGGCCGCCAAGAACCTGTCCGACGCCATCCTGCTGAGCGACATCCTG
AGAGTGAACACCGAGATCACCAAGGCCCCCCTGAGCGCCTCTATGATCAAGAGATACGACGAGCACCACC
AGGACCTGACCCTGCTGAAAGCTCTCGTGCGGCAGCAGCTGCCTGAGAAGTACAAAGAGATTTTCTTCGA
CCAGAGCAAGAACGGCTACGCCGGCTACATTGACGGCGGAGCCAGCCAGGAAGAGTTCTACAAGTTCATC
AAGCCCATCCTGGAAAAGATGGACGGCACCGAGGAACTGCTCGTGAAGCTGAACAGAGAGGACCTGCTGC
GGAAGCAGCGGACCTTCGACAACGGCAGCATCCCCCACCAGATCCACCTGGGAGAGCTGCACGCCATTCT
GCGGCGGCAGGAAGATTTTTACCCATTCCTGAAGGACAACCGGGAAAAGATCGAGAAGATCCTGACCTTC
CGCATCCCCTACTACGTGGGCCCTCTGGCCAGGGGAAACAGCAGATTCGCCTGGATGACCAGAAAGAGCG
AGGAAACCATCACCCCCTGGAACTTCGAGGAAGTGGTGGACAAGGGCGCTTCCGCCCAGAGCTTCATCGA
GCGGATGACCAACTTCGATAAGAACCTGCCCAACGAGAAGGTGCTGCCCAAGCACAGCCTGCTGTACGAG
TACTTCACCGTGTATAACGAGCTGACCAAAGTGAAATACGTGACCGAGGGAATGAGAAAGCCCGCCTTCC
TGAGCGGCGAGCAGAAAAAGGCCATCGTGGACCTGCTGTTCAAGACCAACCGGAAAGTGACCGTGAAGCA
GCTGAAAGAGGACTACTTCAAGAAAATCGAGTGCTTCGACTCCGTGGAAATCTCCGGCGTGGAAGATCGG
TTCAACGCCTCCCTGGGCACATACCACGATCTGCTGAAAATTATCAAGGACAAGGACTTCCTGGACAATG
AGGAAAACGAGGACATTCTGGAAGATATCGTGCTGACCCTGACACTGTTTGAGGACAGAGAGATGATCGA
GGAACGGCTGAAAACCTATGCCCACCTGTTCGACGACAAAGTGATGAAGCAGCTGAAGCGGCGGAGATAC
ACCGGCTGGGGCAGGCTGAGCCGGAAGCTGATCAACGGCATCCGGGACAAGCAGTCCGGCAAGACAATCC
TGGATTTCCTGAAGTCCGACGGCTTCGCCAACAGAAACTTCATGCAGCTGATCCACGACGACAGCCTGAC
CTTTAAAGAGGACATCCAGAAAGCCCAGGTGTCCGGCCAGGGCGATAGCCTGCACGAGCACATTGCCAAT
CTGGCCGGCAGCCCCGCCATTAAGAAGGGCATCCTGCAGACAGTGAAGGTGGTGGACGAGCTCGTGAAAG
TGATGGGCCGGCACAAGCCCGAGAACATCGTGATCGAAATGGCCAGAGAGAACCAGACCACCCAGAAGGG
ACAGAAGAACAGCCGCGAGAGAATGAAGCGGATCGAAGAGGGCATCAAAGAGCTGGGCAGCCAGATCCTG
AAAGAACACCCCGTGGAAAACACCCAGCTGCAGAACGAGAAGCTGTACCTGTACTACCTGCAGAATGGGC
GGGATATGTACGTGGACCAGGAACTGGACATCAACCGGCTGTCCGACTACGATGTGGACCATATCGTGCC
TCAGAGCTTTCTGAAGGACGACTCCATCGACAACAAGGTGCTGACCAGAAGCGACAAGAACCGGGGCAAG
AGCGACAACGTGCCCTCCGAAGAGGTCGTGAAGAAGATGAAGAACTACTGGCGGCAGCTGCTGAACGCCA
AGCTGATTACCCAGAGAAAGTTCGACAATCTGACCAAGGCCGAGAGAGGCGGCCTGAGCGAACTGGATAA
GGCCGGCTTCATCAAGAGACAGCTGGTGGAAACCCGGCAGATCACAAAGCACGTGGCACAGATCCTGGAC
TCCCGGATGAACACTAAGTACGACGAGAATGACAAGCTGATCCGGGAAGTGAAAGTGATCACCCTGAAGT
CCAAGCTGGTGTCCGATTTCCGGAAGGATTTCCAGTTTTACAAAGTGCGCGAGATCAACAACTACCACCA
CGCCCACGACGCCTACCTGAACGCCGTCGTGGGAACCGCCCTGATCAAAAAGTACCCTAAGCTGGAAAGC
GAGTTCGTGTACGGCGACTACAAGGTGTACGACGTGCGGAAGATGATCGCCAAGAGCGAGCAGGAAATCG
GCAAGGCTACCGCCAAGTACTTCTTCTACAGCAACATCATGAACTTTTTCAAGACCGAGATTACCCTGGC
CAACGGCGAGATCCGGAAGCGGCCTCTGATCGAGACAAACGGCGAAACCGGGGAGATCGTGTGGGATAAG
GGCCGGGATTTTGCCACCGTGCGGAAAGTGCTGAGCATGCCCCAAGTGAATATCGTGAAAAAGACCGAGG
TGCAGACAGGCGGCTTCAGCAAAGAGTCTATCCTGCCCAAGAGGAACAGCGATAAGCTGATCGCCAGAAA
GAAGGACTGGGACCCTAAGAAGTACGGCGGCTTCGACAGCCCCACCGTGGCCTATTCTGTGCTGGTGGTG
GCCAAAGTGGAAAAGGGCAAGTCCAAGAAACTGAAGAGTGTGAAAGAGCTGCTGGGGATCACCATCATGG
AAAGAAGCAGCTTCGAGAAGAATCCCATCGACTTTCTGGAAGCCAAGGGCTACAAAGAAGTGAAAAAGGA
CCTGATCATCAAGCTGCCTAAGTACTCCCTGTTCGAGCTGGAAAACGGCCGGAAGAGAATGCTGGCCTCT
GCCGGCGAACTGCAGAAGGGAAACGAACTGGCCCTGCCCTCCAAATATGTGAACTTCCTGTACCTGGCCA
GCCACTATGAGAAGCTGAAGGGCTCCCCCGAGGATAATGAGCAGAAACAGCTGTTTGTGGAACAGCACAA
GCACTACCTGGACGAGATCATCGAGCAGATCAGCGAGTTCTCCAAGAGAGTGATCCTGGCCGACGCTAAT
CTGGACAAAGTGCTGTCCGCCTACAACAAGCACCGGGATAAGCCCATCAGAGAGCAGGCCGAGAATATCA
TCCACCTGTTTACCCTGACCAATCTGGGAGCCCCTGCCGCCTTCAAGTACTTTGACACCACCATCGACCG
GAAGAGGTACACCAGCACCAAAGAGGTGCTGGACGCCACCCTGATCCACCAGAGCATCACCGGCCTGTAC
GAGACACGGATCGACCTGTCTCAGCTGGGAGGCGACAGCCCCAAGAAGAAGAGAAAGGTGGAGGCCAGCT
AAGAATTCCTAGAGCTCGCTGATCAGCCTCGACTGTGCCTTCTAGTTGCCAGCCATCTGTTGTTTGCCCC
TCCCCCGTGCCTTCCTTGACCCTGGAAGGTGCCACTCCCACTGTCCTTTCCTAATAAAATGAGGAAATTG
CATCGCATTGTCTGAGTAGGTGTCATTCTATTCTGGGGGGTGGGGTGGGGCAGGACAGCAAGGGGGAGGA
TTGGGAAGAGAATAGCAGGCATGCTGGGGAGCGGCCGCAGGAACCCCTAGTGATGGAGTTGGCCACTCCC
TCTCTGCGCGCTCGCTCGCTCACTGAGGCCGGGCGACCAAAGGTCGCCCGACGCCCGGGCTTTGCCCGGG
CGGCCTCAGTGAGCGAGCGAGCGCGCAGCTGCCTGCAGGGGCGCCTGATGCGGTATTTTCTCCTTACGCA
TCTGTGCGGTATTTCACACCGCATA
[95 nt withheld, positions 5906-6000]
T
[46 nt withheld, positions 6002-6047]
C
[141 nt withheld, positions 6049-6189]
CCTTTGACGTTGGAGTCCACGTTCTTT
[37 nt withheld, positions 6217-6253]
ACTCTATCTCGGGCTATTCTTTTGATTTATAAGGGATTTTGCCGATTTCGGTCTATTGGTTAAAAAATGA
GCTGATTTAACAAAAATTTAACGCGAATTTTAACAAAATATTAACGTTTACAATTTTATGGTGCACTCTC
AGTACAATCTGCTCTGATGCCGCATAGTTAAGCCAGCCCCGACACCCGCCAACACCCGCTGACGCGCCCT
GACGGGCTTGTCTGCTCCCGGCATCCGCTTACAGACAAGCTGTGACCGTCTCCGGGAGCTGCATGTGTCA
GAGGTTTTCACCGTCATCACCGAAACGCGCGAGACGAAAGGGCCTCGTGATACGCCTATTTTTATAGGTT
AATGTCATGATAATAATGGTTTCTTAGACGTCAGGTGGCACTTTTCGGGGAAATGTGCGCGGAACCCCTA
TTTGTTTATTTTTCTAAATACATTCAAATATGTATCCGCTCATGAGACAATAACCCTGATAAATGCTTCA
ATAATATTGAAAAAGGAAGAGTATGAGTATTCAACATTTCCGTGTCGCCCTTATTCCCTTTTTTGCGGCA
TTTTGCCTTCCTGTTTTTGCTCACCCAGAAACGCTGGTGAAAGTAAAAGATGCTGAAGATCAGTTGGGTG
CACGAGTGGGTTACATCGAACTGGATCTCAACAGCGGTAAGATCCTTGAGAGTTTTCGCCCCGAAGAACG
TTTTCCAATGATGAGCACTTTTAAAGTTCTGCTATGTGGCGCGGTATTATCCCGTATTGACGCCGGGCAA
GAGCAACTCGGTCGCCGCATACACTATTCTCAGAATGACTTGGTTGAGTACTCACCAGTCACAGAAAAGC
ATCTTACGGATGGCATGACAGTAAGAGAATTATGCAGTGCTGCCATAACCATGAGTGATAACACTGCGGC
CAACTTACTTCTGACAACGATCGGAGGACCGAAGGAGCTAACCGCTTTTTTGCACAACATGGGGGATCAT
GTAACTCGCCTTGATCGTTGGGAACCGGAGCTGAATGAAGCCATACCAAACGACGAGCGTGACACCACGA
TGCCTGTAGCAATGGCAACAACGTTGCGCAAACTATTAACTGGCGAACTACTTACTCTAGCTTCCCGGCA
ACAATTAATAGACTGGATGGAGGCGGATAAAGTTGCAGGACCACTTCTGCGCTCGGCCCTTCCGGCTGGC
TGGTTTATTGCTGATAAATCTGGAGCCGGTGAGCGTGGAAGCCGCGGTATCATTGCAGCACTGGGGCCAG
ATGGTAAGCCCTCCCGTATCGTAGTTATCTACACGACGGGGAGTCAGGCAACTATGGATGAACGAAATAG
ACAGATCGCTGAGATAGGTGCCTCACTGATTAAGCATTGGTAACTGTCAGACCAAGTTTACTCATATATA
CTTTAGATTGATTTAAAACTTCATTTTTAATTTAAAAGGATCTAGGTGAAGATCCTTTTTGATAATCTCA
TGACCAAAATCCCTTAACGTGAGTTTTCGTTCCACTGAGCGTCAGACCCCGTAGAAAAGATCAAAGGATC
TTCTTGAGATCCTTTTTTTCTGCGCGTAATCTGCTGCTTGCAAACAAAAAAACCACCGCTACCAGCGGTG
GTTTGTTTGCCGGATCAAGAGCTACCAACTCTTTTTCCGAAGGTAACTGGCTTCAGCAGAGCGCAGATAC
CAAATACTGTTCTTCTAGTGTAGCCGTAGTTAGGCCACCACTTCAAGAACTCTGTAGCACCGCCTACATA
CCTCGCTCTGCTAATCCTGTTACCAGTGGCTGCTGCCAGTGGCGATAAGTCGTGTCTTACCGGGTTGGAC
TCAAGACGATAGTTACCGGATAAGGCGCAGCGGTCGGGCTGAACGGGGGGTTCGTGCACACAGCCCAGCT
TGGAGCGAACGACCTACACCGAACTGAGATACCTACAGCGTGAGCTATGAGAAAGCGCCACGCTTCCCGA
AGGGAGAAAGGCGGACAGGTATCCGGTAAGCGGCAGGGTCGGAACAGGAGAGCGCACGAGGGAGCTTCCA
GGGGGAAACGCCTGGTATCTTTATAGTCCTGTCGGGTTTCGCCACCTCTGACTTGAGCGTCGATTTTTGT
GATGCTCGTCAGGGGGGCGGAGCCTATGGAAAAACGCCAGCAACGCGGCCTTTTTACGGTTCCTGGCCTT
TTGCTGGCCTTTTGCTCACATGT
